Addgene plasmid #177955: CoV2-N-M234I
Purpose: Transient mammalian expression of codon optimized SARS-CoV-2 Nucleocapsid (M234I). Used for generating RNA packaging virus-like particles.
Depositing lab: Jennifer Doudna. Depositing organization: J. David Gladstone Institutes. Publication: Rapid assessment of SARS-CoV-2 evolved variants using virus-like particles. Syed AM, Taha TY, Tabata T, Chen IP, Ciling A, Khalid MM, Sreekumar B, Chen PY, Hayashi JM, Soczek KM, Ott M, Doudna JA. Science. 2021 Nov 4:eabl6184. doi: 10.1126/science.abl6184. PubMed 34735219.
Backbone
  Vector backbone: pcDNA3.1
  Vector type: Mammalian Expression
Growth in bacteria
  Bacterial resistance: Ampicillin, 100 μg/mL
  Growth temperature: 37°C
  Growth strain: DH5alpha
  Copy number: High Copy
Gene/Insert
  Gene/Insert name: SARS-CoV-2 Nucleocapsid (M234I)
  Species: Other
  Mutation: M234I
  Entrez Gene: N (a.k.a. GU280_gp10)
  Cloning method: Gibson Cloning
Terms and licenses: Academic/Nonprofit Terms; Industry Terms: Not Available to Industry
Depositor comments: Please visit https://www.biorxiv.org/content/10.1101/2021.08.05.455082v1 for bioRxv preprint.
How to cite: CoV2-N-M234I was a gift from Jennifer Doudna (Addgene plasmid # 177955 ; http://n2t.net/addgene:177955 ; RRID:Addgene_177955)
