[The description below was written by a language model from this plasmid's Addgene catalogue record and pLannotate feature annotations shown in this document.]
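Description:
CoV2-N-M234I is a 6,658-nt mammalian expression plasmid built on the pcDNA3.1 backbone for transient production of the SARS-CoV-2 nucleocapsid (N) protein carrying the M234I substitution. It is propagated in E. coli as a high-copy plasmid through a ColE1/pUC-type origin and selected with ampicillin via the β-lactamase gene and its native promoter. An f1 phage origin is also present. The backbone carries the usual pcDNA3.1 cassette in which the SV40 enhancer/early promoter drives the neomycin phosphotransferase gene, followed by an SV40 polyadenylation signal. This could in principle allow G418 selection in mammalian cells, although the record describes only transient use.

The payload is a codon-optimized N open reading frame, inserted by Gibson cloning downstream of the human cytomegalovirus immediate-early enhancer and promoter and terminated by the bovine growth hormone polyadenylation signal. A T7 promoter sits between the CMV promoter and the coding sequence, as is typical for this backbone. No epitope tags or reporters are annotated on the insert. Several short annotations, including a truncated HIV-1 LTR fragment, a ble fragment, a lacI fragment and a bom fragment, appear to be partial automated matches to backbone sequence rather than functional elements.

N packages the viral RNA genome into a ribonucleoprotein and contributes to virion assembly through its interaction with the membrane protein. According to the record, this plasmid is used to generate RNA-packaging SARS-CoV-2 virus-like particles. The associated work uses such particles to assess evolved viral variants, so this construct presumably serves to test the effect of the M234I change in N.
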