Features (pLannotate 1.2.2; 20 found; start..end, strand, type, name):
    121..500     +  enhancer       CMV enhancer: human cytomegalovirus immediate early enhancer
    501..704     +  promoter       CMV promoter: human cytomegalovirus (CMV) immediate early promoter
    700..733     +  LTR            5' LTR (truncated) (fragment): truncated 5' long terminal repeat (LTR) from HIV-1
    749..767     +  promoter       T7 promoter: promoter for bacteriophage T7 RNA polymerase
    838..2094    +  CDS            N: NCAP_SARS2 - Experimental evidence at protein level: Swiss-Prot protein existence level 1. Packages the positive strand viral genome RNA into a helical ribonucleocapsid (RNP) and plays a fundamental role during virion assembly through its interactions with the viral genome and membrane protein M. Plays an important role in enhancing the efficiency of subgenomic viral RNA transcription as well as viral replication (By similarity). May modulate transforming growth factor-beta signaling by binding host smad3 (By similarity). From Severe acute respiratory syndrome coronavirus 2 (2019-nCoV) (SARS-C
   2141..2365    +  polyA_signal   bGH poly(A) signal: bovine growth hormone polyadenylation signal
   2369..2390    +  promoter       SV40 promoter (fragment): SV40 enhancer and early promoter
   2411..2839    +  rep_origin     f1 ori (sequence partly withheld): f1 bacteriophage origin of replication; arrow indicates direction of (+) strand synthesis
   2853..3182    +  promoter       SV40 promoter: SV40 enhancer and early promoter
   3249..4040    +  CDS            neo: KKA2_KLEPN - Also known as kan, nptII. Experimental evidence at protein level: Swiss-Prot protein existence level 1. Resistance to kanamycin, neomycin, paromomycin, ribostamycin, butirosin and gentamicin B. From Klebsiella pneumoniae.
   4064..4222    +  CDS            ble (fragment): BLE_KLEPN - Experimental evidence at protein level: Swiss-Prot protein existence level 1. Binding protein with a strong affinity to the bleomycin family of antibiotics. Binds to CL990; an antimitotic-antibiotic compound. From Klebsiella pneumoniae.
   4217..4338    +  polyA_signal   SV40 poly(A) signal: SV40 polyadenylation signal
   4411..4427    -  protein_bind   lac operator: The lac repressor binds to the lac operator to inhibit transcription in E. coli. This inhibition can be relieved by adding lactose or isopropyl-β-D-thiogalactopyranoside (IPTG). lac repressor encoded by lacI
   4435..4465    -  promoter       lac promoter: promoter for the E. coli lac operon
   4480..4501    -  protein_bind   CAP binding site: CAP binding activates transcription in the presence of cAMP. E. coli catabolite activator protein
   4514..4606    -  CDS            lacI (fragment): lac repressor; lacI; The lac repressor binds to the lac operator to inhibit transcription in E. coli. This inhibition can be relieved by adding lactose or isopropyl-β-D-thiogalactopyranoside (IPTG).
   4789..5377    -  rep_origin     ori: high-copy-number ColE1/pMB1/pBR322/pUC origin of replication
   5548..6408    -  CDS            AmpR: β-lactamase; bla; confers resistance to ampicillin, carbenicillin, and related antibiotics
   6409..6513    -  promoter       AmpR promoter: bla
   6572..6624    -  misc_feature   bom (fragment): basis of mobility region from pBR322
>Addgene plasmid #177955 | CoV2-N-M234I | addgene full sequence | sequence record 348186 | Addgene NGS Result
AGTGCGCGAGCAAAATTTAAGCTACAACAAGGCAAGGCTTGACCGACAATTGCATGAAGAATCTGCTTAG
GGTTAGGCGTTTTGCGCTGCTTCGCGATGTACGGGCCAGATATACGCGTTGACATTGATTATTGACTAGT
TATTAATAGTAATCAATTACGGGGTCATTAGTTCATAGCCCATATATGGAGTTCCGCGTTACATAACTTA
CGGTAAATGGCCCGCCTGGCTGACCGCCCAACGACCCCCGCCCATTGACGTCAATAATGACGTATGTTCC
CATAGTAACGCCAATAGGGACTTTCCATTGACGTCAATGGGTGGAGTATTTACGGTAAACTGCCCACTTG
GCAGTACATCAAGTGTATCATATGCCAAGTACGCCCCCTATTGACGTCAATGACGGTAAATGGCCCGCCT
GGCATTATGCCCAGTACATGACCTTATGGGACTTTCCTACTTGGCAGTACATCTACGTATTAGTCATCGC
TATTACCATGGTGATGCGGTTTTGGCAGTACATCAATGGGCGTGGATAGCGGTTTGACTCACGGGGATTT
CCAAGTCTCCACCCCATTGACGTCAATGGGAGTTTGTTTTGGCACCAAAATCAACGGGACTTTCCAAAAT
GTCGTAACAACTCCGCCCCATTGACGCAAATGGGCGGTAGGCGTGTACGGTGGGAGGTCTATATAAGCAG
AGCTCTCTGGCTAACTAGAGAACCCACTGCTTACTGGCTTATCGAAATTAATACGACTCACTATAGGGAG
ACCCAAGCTGGCTAGCCTTCCATTTCAGGTGTCGTGAGGATCTATTTCCGGTGAATTCGCCGCCACCATG
AGCGACAACGGCCCCCAAAACCAACGGAATGCCCCTCGGATAACATTTGGTGGCCCTAGTGATTCCACAG
GAAGTAACCAAAACGGAGAACGGTCTGGAGCCCGCTCTAAACAGAGGCGACCACAGGGATTGCCAAATAA
CACAGCGTCATGGTTTACAGCCCTGACTCAACATGGAAAGGAGGACTTGAAATTTCCACGAGGACAGGGT
GTACCAATAAACACAAACAGTAGTCCAGACGATCAGATCGGGTATTATAGAAGGGCCACGAGACGCATCA
GAGGTGGAGATGGTAAAATGAAAGATCTCAGTCCGCGCTGGTACTTTTATTATTTGGGAACCGGCCCAGA
AGCGGGCCTCCCATATGGAGCCAATAAGGACGGGATTATATGGGTGGCTACAGAGGGAGCCCTCAATACG
CCAAAAGATCACATCGGAACAAGAAACCCTGCTAATAATGCCGCAATCGTGCTGCAGTTGCCTCAGGGGA
CGACGCTTCCTAAAGGCTTTTACGCAGAAGGATCACGCGGCGGCAGCCAAGCATCCTCAAGGTCTAGTTC
CAGAAGTCGAAACAGCTCCAGAAACTCCACACCAGGGTCCAGTAGGGGCACAAGTCCGGCGCGGATGGCG
GGCAACGGCGGAGACGCCGCACTCGCTCTGTTGCTCCTGGACCGGCTCAACCAACTTGAATCCAAGATCA
GTGGTAAGGGACAGCAGCAACAAGGTCAAACCGTAACCAAGAAAAGCGCTGCAGAAGCTTCTAAAAAACC
TCGACAAAAACGGACCGCTACGAAGGCATATAACGTTACTCAAGCCTTCGGGAGACGAGGGCCGGAGCAA
ACCCAGGGGAATTTTGGAGATCAGGAGCTCATCCGGCAAGGGACAGATTACAAACATTGGCCTCAAATCG
CTCAGTTCGCGCCGTCCGCAAGTGCTTTTTTCGGAATGTCTCGCATCGGTATGGAAGTAACACCATCCGG
GACATGGCTCACTTATACCGGCGCCATCAAGCTGGACGACAAAGATCCAAATTTCAAAGATCAGGTGATT
CTCTTGAATAAACACATAGACGCGTATAAGACGTTTCCACCCACCGAACCCAAGAAGGACAAAAAGAAAA
AAGCTGATGAAACACAAGCGTTGCCCCAGCGACAGAAGAAGCAGCAAACCGTCACCCTCCTGCCAGCCGC
TGATCTCGATGACTTCTCCAAGCAACTTCAACAGTCCATGAGCTCAGCCGATTCTACTCAGGCGTAACTC
GAGTCTAGAGGGCCCGTTTAAACCCGCTGATCAGCCTCGACTGTGCCTTCTAGTTGCCAGCCATCTGTTG
TTTGCCCCTCCCCCGTGCCTTCCTTGACCCTGGAAGGTGCCACTCCCACTGTCCTTTCCTAATAAAATGA
GGAAATTGCATCGCATTGTCTGAGTAGGTGTCATTCTATTCTGGGGGGTGGGGTGGGGCAGGACAGCAAG
GGGGAGGATTGGGAAGACAATAGCAGGCATGCTGGGGATGCGGTGGGCTCTATGGCTTCTGAGGCGGAAA
GAACCAGCTGGGGCTCTAGGGGGTATCCCC
[124 nt withheld, positions 2411-2534]
C
[91 nt withheld, positions 2536-2626]
A
[49 nt withheld, positions 2628-2676]
CCTTTGACGTTGGAGTCCACGTTCTTT
[37 nt withheld, positions 2704-2740]
ACCCTATCTCGGTCTATTCTTTTGATTTATAAGGGATTTTGCCGATTTCGGCCTATTGGTTAAAAAATGA
GCTGATTTAACAAAAATTTAACGCGAATTAATTCTGTGGAATGTGTGTCAGTTAGGGTGTGGAAAGTCCC
CAGGCTCCCCAGCAGGCAGAAGTATGCAAAGCATGCATCTCAATTAGTCAGCAACCAGGTGTGGAAAGTC
CCCAGGCTCCCCAGCAGGCAGAAGTATGCAAAGCATGCATCTCAATTAGTCAGCAACCATAGTCCCGCCC
CTAACTCCGCCCATCCCGCCCCTAACTCCGCCCAGTTCCGCCCATTCTCCGCCCCATGGCTGACTAATTT
TTTTTATTTATGCAGAGGCCGAGGCCGCCTCTGCCTCTGAGCTATTCCAGAAGTAGTGAGGAGGCTTTTT
TGGAGGCCTAGGCTTTTGCAAAAAGCTCCCGGGAGCTTGTATATCCATTTTCGGATCTGATCAAGAGACA
GGATGAGGATCGTTTCGCATGATTGAACAAGATGGATTGCACGCAGGTTCTCCGGCCGCTTGGGTGGAGA
GGCTATTCGGCTATGACTGGGCACAACAGACAATCGGCTGCTCTGATGCCGCCGTGTTCCGGCTGTCAGC
GCAGGGGCGCCCGGTTCTTTTTGTCAAGACCGACCTGTCCGGTGCCCTGAATGAACTGCAGGACGAGGCA
GCGCGGCTATCGTGGCTGGCCACGACGGGCGTTCCTTGCGCAGCTGTGCTCGACGTTGTCACTGAAGCGG
GAAGGGACTGGCTGCTATTGGGCGAAGTGCCGGGGCAGGATCTCCTGTCATCTCACCTTGCTCCTGCCGA
GAAAGTATCCATCATGGCTGATGCAATGCGGCGGCTGCATACGCTTGATCCGGCTACCTGCCCATTCGAC
CACCAAGCGAAACATCGCATCGAGCGAGCACGTACTCGGATGGAAGCCGGTCTTGTCGATCAGGATGATC
TGGACGAAGAGCATCAGGGGCTCGCGCCAGCCGAACTGTTCGCCAGGCTCAAGGCGCGCATGCCCGACGG
CGAGGATCTCGTCGTGACCCATGGCGATGCCTGCTTGCCGAATATCATGGTGGAAAATGGCCGCTTTTCT
GGATTCATCGACTGTGGCCGGCTGGGTGTGGCGGACCGCTATCAGGACATAGCGTTGGCTACCCGTGATA
TTGCTGAAGAGCTTGGCGGCGAATGGGCTGACCGCTTCCTCGTGCTTTACGGTATCGCCGCTCCCGATTC
GCAGCGCATCGCCTTCTATCGCCTTCTTGACGAGTTCTTCTGAGCGGGACTCTGGGGTTCGAAATGACCG
ACCAAGCGACGCCCAACCTGCCATCACGAGATTTCGATTCCACCGCCGCCTTCTATGAAAGGTTGGGCTT
CGGAATCGTTTTCCGGGACGCCGGCTGGATGATCCTCCAGCGCGGGGATCTCATGCTGGAGTTCTTCGCC
CACCCCAACTTGTTTATTGCAGCTTATAATGGTTACAAATAAAGCAATAGCATCACAAATTTCACAAATA
AAGCATTTTTTTCACTGCATTCTAGTTGTGGTTTGTCCAAACTCATCAATGTATCTTATCATGTCTGTAT
ACCGTCGACCTCTAGCTAGAGCTTGGCGTAATCATGGTCATAGCTGTTTCCTGTGTGAAATTGTTATCCG
CTCACAATTCCACACAACATACGAGCCGGAAGCATAAAGTGTAAAGCCTGGGGTGCCTAATGAGTGAGCT
AACTCACATTAATTGCGTTGCGCTCACTGCCCGCTTTCCAGTCGGGAAACCTGTCGTGCCAGCTGCATTA
ATGAATCGGCCAACGCGCGGGGAGAGGCGGTTTGCGTATTGGGCGCTCTTCCGCTTCCTCGCTCACTGAC
TCGCTGCGCTCGGTCGTTCGGCTGCGGCGAGCGGTATCAGCTCACTCAAAGGCGGTAATACGGTTATCCA
CAGAATCAGGGGATAACGCAGGAAAGAACATGTGAGCAAAAGGCCAGCAAAAGGCCAGGAACCGTAAAAA
GGCCGCGTTGCTGGCGTTTTTCCATAGGCTCCGCCCCCCTGACGAGCATCACAAAAATCGACGCTCAAGT
CAGAGGTGGCGAAACCCGACAGGACTATAAAGATACCAGGCGTTTCCCCCTGGAAGCTCCCTCGTGCGCT
CTCCTGTTCCGACCCTGCCGCTTACCGGATACCTGTCCGCCTTTCTCCCTTCGGGAAGCGTGGCGCTTTC
TCATAGCTCACGCTGTAGGTATCTCAGTTCGGTGTAGGTCGTTCGCTCCAAGCTGGGCTGTGTGCACGAA
CCCCCCGTTCAGCCCGACCGCTGCGCCTTATCCGGTAACTATCGTCTTGAGTCCAACCCGGTAAGACACG
ACTTATCGCCACTGGCAGCAGCCACTGGTAACAGGATTAGCAGAGCGAGGTATGTAGGCGGTGCTACAGA
GTTCTTGAAGTGGTGGCCTAACTACGGCTACACTAGAAGAACAGTATTTGGTATCTGCGCTCTGCTGAAG
CCAGTTACCTTCGGAAAAAGAGTTGGTAGCTCTTGATCCGGCAAACAAACCACCGCTGGTAGCGGTGGTT
TTTTTGTTTGCAAGCAGCAGATTACGCGCAGAAAAAAAGGATCTCAAGAAGATCCTTTGATCTTTTCTAC
GGGGTCTGACGCTCAGTGGAACGAAAACTCACGTTAAGGGATTTTGGTCATGAGATTATCAAAAAGGATC
TTCACCTAGATCCTTTTAAATTAAAAATGAAGTTTTAAATCAATCTAAAGTATATATGAGTAAACTTGGT
CTGACAGTTACCAATGCTTAATCAGTGAGGCACCTATCTCAGCGATCTGTCTATTTCGTTCATCCATAGT
TGCCTGACTCCCCGTCGTGTAGATAACTACGATACGGGAGGGCTTACCATCTGGCCCCAGTGCTGCAATG
ATACCGCGAGACCCACGCTCACCGGCTCCAGATTTATCAGCAATAAACCAGCCAGCCGGAAGGGCCGAGC
GCAGAAGTGGTCCTGCAACTTTATCCGCCTCCATCCAGTCTATTAATTGTTGCCGGGAAGCTAGAGTAAG
TAGTTCGCCAGTTAATAGTTTGCGCAACGTTGTTGCCATTGCTACAGGCATCGTGGTGTCACGCTCGTCG
TTTGGTATGGCTTCATTCAGCTCCGGTTCCCAACGATCAAGGCGAGTTACATGATCCCCCATGTTGTGCA
AAAAAGCGGTTAGCTCCTTCGGTCCTCCGATCGTTGTCAGAAGTAAGTTGGCCGCAGTGTTATCACTCAT
GGTTATGGCAGCACTGCATAATTCTCTTACTGTCATGCCATCCGTAAGATGCTTTTCTGTGACTGGTGAG
TACTCAACCAAGTCATTCTGAGAATAGTGTATGCGGCGACCGAGTTGCTCTTGCCCGGCGTCAATACGGG
ATAATACCGCGCCACATAGCAGAACTTTAAAAGTGCTCATCATTGGAAAACGTTCTTCGGGGCGAAAACT
CTCAAGGATCTTACCGCTGTTGAGATCCAGTTCGATGTAACCCACTCGTGCACCCAACTGATCTTCAGCA
TCTTTTACTTTCACCAGCGTTTCTGGGTGAGCAAAAACAGGAAGGCAAAATGCCGCAAAAAAGGGAATAA
GGGCGACACGGAAATGTTGAATACTCATACTCTTCCTTTTTCAATATTATTGAAGCATTTATCAGGGTTA
TTGTCTCATGAGCGGATACATATTTGAATGTATTTAGAAAAATAAACAAATAGGGGTTCCGCGCACATTT
CCCCGAAAAGTGCCACCTGACGTCGACGGATCGGGAGATCTCCCGATCCCCTATGGTGCACTCTCAGTAC
AATCTGCTCTGATGCCGCATAGTTAAGCCAGTATCTGCTCCCTGCTTGTGTGTTGGAGGTCGCTGAGT
